>Addgene plasmid #43627 | III-GCGA | depositor partial sequence | sequence record 58892 | III-GCGA sequence 426 bps
CGTCTCGGCTCACCCCAGAGCAGGTCGTGGCAATCGCGAGCAATAACGGCGGAAAACAGGCTTTGGAAAC
GGTGCAGAGGCTCCTTCCAGTGCTGTGCCAAGCGCACGGACTGACCCCAGAGCAGGTCGTGGCGATCGCA
AGCCACGACGGAGGAAAGCAAGCCTTGGAAACAGTACAGAGGCTGTTGCCTGTGCTGTGCCAAGCGCACG
GCCTCACCCCAGAGCAGGTCGTGGCAATCGCGAGCAATAACGGCGGAAAACAGGCTTTGGAAACGGTGCA
GAGGCTCCTTCCAGTGCTGTGCCAAGCGCACGGATTAACCCCAGAGCAGGTCGTGGCAATCGCCTCCAAC
ATTGGCGGGAAACAGGCACTCGAGACTGTCCAGCGCCTGCTTCCCGTGCTGTGCCAAGCGCACGGACTCA
GAGACG
