>Addgene plasmid #43627 | III-GCGA | addgene partial sequence | sequence record 61559 | M13-F20 5'-TGTAAAACGACGGCCAGT-3'
TTGGGCGATTGGGCCCTCTAGATGCATGCTCGAGCGGCCGCCAGTGTGATGGATATCTGCAGAATTCGCC
CTTGATGCCGTCCTAGCGCGTCTCGGCTCACCCCAGAGCAGGTCGTGGCAATCGCGAGCAATAACGGCGG
AAAACAGGCTTTGGAAACGGTGCAGAGGCTCCTTCCAGTGCTGTGCCAAGCGCACGGACTGACCCCAGAG
CAGGTCGTGGCGATCGCAAGCCACGACGGAGGAAAGCAAGCCTTGGAAACAGTACAGAGGCTGTTGCCTG
TGCTGTGCCAAGCGCACGGCCTCACCCCAGAGCAGGTCGTGGCAATCGCGAGCAATAACGGCGGAAAACA
GGCTTTGGAAACGGTGCAGAGGCTCCTTCCAGTGCTGTGCCAAGCGCACGGATTAACCCCAGAGCAGGTC
GTGGCAATCGCCTCCAACATTGGCGGGAAACAGGCACTCGAGACTGTCCAGCGCCTGCTTCCCGTGCTGT
GCCAAGCGCACGGACTCAGAGACGTGGGCACAGGAAAGATACTTAAGGGCGAATTCCAGCACACTGGCGG
CCGTTACTAGTGGATCCGAGCTCGGTACCAAGCTTGATGCATAGCTTGAGTATTCTATAGTGTCACCTAA
ATAGCTTGGCGTAATCATGGTCATAGCTGTTTCCTGTGTGAAATTGTTATCCGCTCACAATTCCACACAA
CATACGAGCCGGAAGCATAAAGTGTAAAGCCTGGGGTGCCTAATGAGTGAGCTAACTCACATTAATTGCG
TTGCGCTCACTGCCCGCTTTCCAGTCGGGAAACCTGTCGTGCCAGCTGCATTAATGAATCGGCCAACGCG
CGGGGAGAGGCGGTTTGCGTATTGGGCGCTCTTCCGCTTCCTCGCTCACTGACTCGCTGCGCTCGTCGTC
GT
