[The description below was written by a language model from this plasmid's Addgene catalogue record.]
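Description:
III-GCGA is a bacterial cloning plasmid built on the commercial pCRII-TOPO backbone (about 4 kb without insert), into which a 426 bp synthetic fragment was introduced by TOPO cloning. It is maintained as a high-copy plasmid in E. coli and carries both ampicillin and kanamycin resistance, either or both of which can be used for selection. The record lists T7 and M13 reverse priming sites on either side of the insert for sequence verification. No feature table is supplied, so other backbone elements cannot be confirmed from this record. The vector is designated for cloning only, and the record describes no expression elements for mammalian or other hosts.

The insert is described only by its name and as synthetic; its content is not spelled out. The plasmid was deposited with a publication describing a TALEN genome-editing system for generating human stem cell-based disease models. In that context, the name plausibly indicates a pre-assembled block of four TALE repeat units recognising the bases G, C, G and A, with "III" marking the position of that block in an ordered assembly of the DNA-binding array. The insert size is roughly consistent with four TALE repeats of around 100 bp each. This reading is an inference from the name, size and associated publication, not something the record states.

On that interpretation, III-GCGA would be one member of a library of modular repeat-block plasmids. These serve as stored source material from which fragments are excised or amplified and joined to build custom TALE nuclease arrays, and the plasmid would not itself be a functional nuclease construct. The record does not state the assembly method or the destination vector.
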