Addgene plasmid #43627: III-GCGA
Depositing lab: Chad Cowan & Kiran Musunuru. Depositing organization: Harvard University. Publication: A TALEN Genome-Editing System for Generating Human Stem Cell-Based Disease Models. Ding Q, Lee YK, Schaefer EA, Peters DT, Veres A, Kim K, Kuperwasser N, Motola DL, Meissner TB, Hendriks WT, Trevisan M, Gupta RM, Moisan A, Banks E, Friesen M, Schinzel RT, Xia F, Tang A, Xia Y, Figueroa E, Wann A, Ahfeldt T, Daheron L, Zhang F, Rubin LL, Peng LF, Chung RT, Musunuru K, Cowan CA. Cell Stem Cell. 2012 Dec 12. pii: S1934-5909(12)00645-5. doi: 10.1016/j.stem.2012.11.011. PubMed 23246482.
Backbone
  Vector backbone: pCRII-TOPO
  Backbone manufacturer: Invitrogen
  Backbone size w/o insert (bp): 3973
  Vector type: Bacterial Cloning
Growth in bacteria
  Bacterial resistance: Ampicillin and Kanamycin, 100 & 50 μg/mL
  Growth temperature: 37°C
  Growth strain: Top10
  Copy number: High Copy
Gene/Insert
  Gene/Insert name: III-GCGA
  Species: Synthetic
  Insert size (bp): 426
  Cloning method: TOPO Cloning
  Sequencing primers: 5′ T7; 3′ M13-rev
Terms and licenses: Academic/Nonprofit Terms; Industry Terms: Not Available to Industry
How to cite: III-GCGA was a gift from Chad Cowan & Kiran Musunuru (Addgene plasmid # 43627 ; http://n2t.net/addgene:43627 ; RRID:Addgene_43627)
